>Addgene plasmid #152728 | pGBW-m4133889 | depositor full sequence | sequence record 295740 | Full Sequence
CACCATGGTTGGGGCTTGTGTTCTTTGCAATTCACAGACTTCATTAAGATGTGGTGCTTGCATACGTAGA
CCATTCTTATGTTGTAAATGCTGTTACGACCATGTCATATCAACATCACATAAATTAGTCTTGTCTGTTA
ATCCGTATGTTTGCAATGCTCCAGGTTGTGATGTCACAGATGTGACTCAACTTTACTTAGGAGGTATGAG
CTATTATTGTAAATCACATAAACCACCCATTAGTTTTCCATTGTGTGCTAATGGACAAGTTTTTGGTTTA
TATAAAAATACATGTGTTGGTAGCGATAATGTTACTGACTTTAATGCAATTGCAACATGTGACTGGACAA
ATGCTGGTGATTACATTTTAGCTAACACCTGTACTGAAAGACTCAAGCTTTTTGCAGCAGAAACGCTCAA
AGCTACTGAGGAGACATTTAAACTGTCTTATGGTATTGCTACTGTACGTGAAGTGCTGTCTGACAGAGAA
TTACATCTTTCATGGGAAGTTGGTAAACCTAGACCACCACTTAACCGAAATTATGTCTTTACTGGTTATC
GTGTAACTAAAAACAGTAAAGTACAAATAGGAGAGTACACCTTTGAAAAAGGTGACTATGGTGATGCTGT
TGTTTACCGAGGTACAACAACTTACAAATTAAATGTTGGTGATTATTTTGTGCTGACATCACATACAGTA
ATGCCATTAAGTGCACCTACACTAGTGCCACAAGAGCACTATGTTAGAATTACTGGCTTATACCCAACAC
TCAATATCTCAGATGAGTTTTCTAGCAATGTTGCAAATTATCAAAAGGTTGGTATGCAAAAGTATTCTAC
ACTCCAGGGACCACCTGGTACTGGTAAGAGTCATTTTGCTATTGGCCTAGCTCTCTACTACCCTTCTGCT
CGCATAGTGTATACAGCTTGCTCTCATGCCGCTGTTGATGCACTATGTGAGAAGGCATTAAAATATTTGC
CTATAGATAAATGTAGTAGAATTATACCTGCACGTGCTCGTGTAGAGTGTTTTGATAAATTCAAAGTGAA
TTCAACATTAGAACAGTATGTCTTTTGTACTGTAAATGCATTGCCTGAGACGACAGCAGATATAGTTGTC
TTTGATGAAATTTCAATGGCCACAAATTATGATTTGAGTGTTGTCAATGCCAGATTACGTGCTAAGCACT
ATGTGTACATTGGCGACCCTGCTCAATTACCTGCACCACGCACATTGCTAACTAAGGGCACACTAGAACC
AGAATATTTCAATTCAGTGTGTAGACTTATGAAAACTATAGGTCCAGACATGTTCCTCGGAACTTGTCGG
CGTTGTCCTGCTGAAATTGTTGACACTGTGAGTGCTTTGGTTTATGATAATAAGCTTAAAGCACATAAAG
ACAAATCAGCTCAATGCTTTAAAATGTTTTATAAGGGTGTTATCACGCATGATGTTTCATCTGCAATTAA
CAGGCCACAAATAGGCGTGGTAAGAGAATTCCTTACACGTAACCCTGCTTGGAGAAAAGCTGTCTTTATT
TCACCTTATAATTCACAGAATGCTGTAGCCTCAAAGATTTTGGGACTACCAACTCAAACTGTTGATTCAT
CACAGGGCTCAGAATATGACTATGTCATATTCACTCAAACCACTGAAACAGCTCACTCTTGTAATGTAAA
CAGATTTAATGTTGCTATTACCAGAGCAAAAGTAGGCATACTTTGCATAATGTCTGATAGAGACCTTTAT
GACAAGTTGCAATTTACAAGTCTTGAAATTCCACGTAGGAATGTGGCAACTTTAGAAAACCTTTACTTTC
AGTCGAAAGAAACCGCGGCAGCTAAGTTCGAGAGGCAGCACATGGACAGTTAAGGATCCGCAGGCCTCTG
CTAGCTTGACTGACTGAGATACAGCGTACCTTCAGCTCACAGACATGATAAGATACATTGATGAGTTTGG
ACAAACCACAACTAGAATGCAGTGAAAAAAATGCTTTATTTGTGAAATTTGTGATGCTATTGCTTTATTT
GTAACCATTATAAGCTGCAATAAACAAGTTAACAACAACAATTGCATTCATTTTATGTTTCAGGTTCAGG
GGGAGGTGTGGGAGGTTTTTTAAAGCAAGTAAAACCTCTACAAATGTGGTATTGGCCCATCTCTATCGGT
ATCGTAGCATAACCCCTTGGGGCCTCTAAACGGGTCTTGAGGGGTTTTTTGTGCCCCTCGGGCCGGATTG
CTATCTACCGGCATTGGCGCAGAAAAAAATGCCTGATGCGACGCTGCGCGTCTTATACTCCCACATATGC
CAGATTCAGCAACGGATACGGCTTCCCCAACTTGCCCACTTCCATACGTGTCCTCCTTACCAGAAATTTA
TCCTTAAGGTCGTCAGCTATCCTGCAGGCGATCTCTCGATTTCGATCAAGACATTCCTTTAATGGTCTTT
TCTGGACACCACTAGGGGTCAGAAGTAGTTCATCAAACTTTCTTCCCTCCCTAATCTCATTGGTTACCTT
GGGCTATCGAAACTTAATTAACCAGTCAAGTCAGCTACTTGGCGAGATCGACTTGTCTGGGTTTCGACTA
CGCTCAGAATTGCGTCAGTCAAGTTCGATCTGGTCCTTGCTATTGCACCCGTTCTCCGATTACGAGTTTC
ATTTAAATCATGTGAGCAAAAGGCCAGCAAAAGGCCAGGAACCGTAAAAAGGCCGCGTTGCTGGCGTTTT
TCCATAGGCTCCGCCCCCCTGACGAGCATCACAAAAATCGACGCTCAAGTCAGAGGTGGCGAAACCCGAC
AGGACTATAAAGATACCAGGCGTTTCCCCCTGGAAGCTCCCTCGTGCGCTCTCCTGTTCCGACCCTGCCG
CTTACCGGATACCTGTCCGCCTTTCTCCCTTCGGGAAGCGTGGCGCTTTCTCATAGCTCACGCTGTAGGT
ATCTCAGTTCGGTGTAGGTCGTTCGCTCCAAGCTGGGCTGTGTGCACGAACCCCCCGTTCAGCCCGACCG
CTGCGCCTTATCCGGTAACTATCGTCTTGAGTCCAACCCGGTAAGACACGACTTATCGCCACTGGCAGCA
GCCACTGGTAACAGGATTAGCAGAGCGAGGTATGTAGGCGGTGCTACAGAGTTCTTGAAGTGGTGGCCTA
ACTACGGCTACACTAGAAGAACAGTATTTGGTATCTGCGCTCTGCTGAAGCCAGTTACCTTCGGAAAAAG
AGTTGGTAGCTCTTGATCCGGCAAACAAACCACCGCTGGTAGCGGTGGTTTTTTTGTTTGCAAGCAGCAG
ATTACGCGCAGAAAAAAAGGATCTCAAGAAGATCCTTTGATCTTTTCTACGGGGTCTGACGCTCAGTGGA
ACGAAAACTCACGTTAAGGGATTTTGGTCATGAGATTATCAAAAAGGATCTTCACCTAGATCCTTTTAAA
TTAAAAATGAAGTTTTAAATCAATCTAAAGTATATATGAGTAAACTTGGTCTGACAGTTACCAATGCTTA
ATCAGTGAGGCACCTATCTCAGCGATCTGTCTATTTCGTTCATCCATAGTTGCATTTAAATTTCCGAACT
CTCCAAGGCCCTCGTCGGAAAATCTTCAAACCTTTCGTCCGATCCATCTTGCAGGCTACCTCTCGAACGA
ACTATCGCAAGTCTCTTGGCCGGCCTTGCGCCTTGGCTATTGCTTGGCAGCGCCTATCGCCAGGTATTAC
TCCAATCCCGAATATCCGAGATCGGGATCACCCGAGAGAAGTTCAACCTACATCCTCAATCCCGATCTAT
CCGAGATCCGAGGAATATCGAAATCGGGGCGCGCCTGGCCTCCGCGCCGGGTTTTGGCGCCTCCCGCGGG
CGCCCCCCTCGTCACGGCGAGCGCTGCCACGTCAGACGAAGGGCGCAGGAGCGTCCTGATCCTTCCGCCC
GGACGCTCAGGACAGCGGCCCGCTGCTCATAAGACTCGGCCTTAGAACCCCAGTATCAGCAGAAGGACAT
TTTAGGACGGGACTTGGGTGACTCTAGGGCACTGGTTTTCTTTCCAGAGAGCGGAACAGGCGAGGAAAAG
TAGTCCCTTCTCGGCGATTCTGCGGAGGGATCTCCGTGGGGCGGTGAACGCCGATGATTATATAAGGACG
CGCCGGGTGTGGCACAGCTAGTTCCGTCGCAGCCGGGATTTGGGTCGCGGTTCTTGTTTGTGGATCGCTG
TGATCGTCACTTGGTGAGTAGCGGGCTGCTGGGCTGGCCGGGGCTTTCGTGGCCGCCGGGCCGCTCGGTG
GGACGGAAGCGTGTGGAGAGACCGCCAAGGGCTGTAGTCTGGGTCCGCGAGCAAGGTTGCCCTGAACTGG
GGGTTGGGGGGAGCGCAGCAAAATGGCGGCTGTTCCCGAGTCTTGAATGGAAGACGCTTGTGAGGCGGGC
TGTGAGGTCGTTGAAACAAGGTGGGGGGCATGGTGGGCGGCAAGAACCCAAGGTCTTGAGCCCTTCGCTA
ATGCGGGAAAGCTCTTATTCGGGTGAGATGGGCTGGGCACCATCTGGGGACCCTGACGTGAAGTTTGTCA
CTGACTGGAGAACTCGGTTTGTCGTCTGTTGCGGGGGCGGCAGTTATGGCGGTGCCGTTGGGCAGTGCAC
CCGTACCTTTGGGAGCGCGCGCCCTCGTCGTGTCGTGACGTCACCCGTTCTGTTGGCTTATAATGCAGGG
TGGGGCCACCTGCCGGTAGGTGTGCGGTAGGCTTTTCTCCGTCGCAGGACGCAGGGTTCGGGCCTAGGGT
AGGCTCTCCTGAATCGACAGGCGCCGGACCTCTGGTGAGGGGAGGGATAAGTGAGGCGTCAGTTTCTTTG
GTCGGTTTTATGTACCTATCTTCTTAAGTAGCTGAAGCTCCGGTTTTGAACTATGCGCTCGGGGTTGGCG
AGTGTGTTTTGTGAAGTTTTTTAGGCACCTTTTGAAATGTAATCATTTGGGTCAATATGTAATTTTCAGT
GTTAGACTTGTAAATTGTCCGCTAAATTCTGGCCGTTTTTGGCTTTTTTGTTAGACAACATGGGTAAAAA
GCCTGAACTCACCGCGACGTCTGTCGAGAAGTTTCTGATCGAAAAGTTCGACAGCGTCTCCGACCTGATG
CAGCTCTCGGAGGGCGAAGAATCTCGTGCTTTCAGCTTCGATGTAGGAGGGCGTGGATATGTCCTGCGGG
TAAATAGCTGCGCCGATGGTTTCTACAAAGATCGTTATGTTTATCGGCACTTTGCATCCGCCGCGCTCCC
GATTCCGGAAGTGCTTGACATTGGGGAGTTCAGCGAGAGCCTGACCTATTGCATCTCCCGCCGTGCACAG
GGTGTCACGTTGCAAGACCTGCCTGAAACCGAACTGCCCGCTGTTCTGCAGCCGGTCGCGGAGGCAATGG
ATGCCATCGCTGCCGCCGATCTTAGCCAGACGAGCGGGTTCGGCCCATTCGGACCGCAAGGAATCGGTCA
ATACACTACATGGCGTGATTTCATATGCGCGATTGCTGATCCCCATGTGTATCACTGGCAAACTGTGATG
GACGACACCGTCAGTGCGTCCGTCGCGCAGGCTCTCGATGAGCTGATGCTTTGGGCCGAGGACTGCCCCG
AAGTCCGGCACCTCGTGCACGCGGATTTCGGCTCCAACAATGTCCTGACGGACAATGGCCGCATAACAGC
GGTCATTGACTGGAGCGAGGCGATGTTCGGGGATTCCCAATACGAGGTCGCCAACATCTTCTTCTGGAGG
CCGTGGTTGGCTTGTATGGAGCAGCAGACGCGCTACTTCGAGCGGAGGCATCCGGAGCTTGCAGGATCGC
CCCGGCTCCGGGCGTATATGCTCCGCATTGGTCTTGACCAACTCTATCAGAGCTTGGTTGACGGCAATTT
CGATGATGCAGCTTGGGCGCAGGGTCGATGCGACGCAATCGTCCGATCCGGAGCCGGGACTGTCGGGCGT
ACACAAATCGCCCGCAGAAGCGCCGCCGTCTGGACCGATGGCTGTGTAGAAGTACTCGCCGATAGTGGAA
ACCGACGCCCCAGCACTCGTCCGAGGGCAAAGGAATAAGCTAGTATGTAAGCCTAGTCTTAGATAATAAA
ATCGCTATCCATCGAAGATGGATGTGTGTTGGTTTTTTGTGTGTGTAACGCTAGGCGCGCCTGGTGTACC
GAGAACGATCCTCTCAGTGCGAGTCTCGACGATCCATATCGTTGCTTGGCAGTCAGCCAGTCGGAATCCA
GCTTGGGACCCAGGAAGTCCAATCGTCAGATATTGTACTCAAGCCTGGTCACGGCAGCGTACCGATCTGT
TTAAACCTAGATATTGATAGTCTGATCGGTCAACGTATAATCGAGTCCTAGCTTTTGCAAACATCTATCA
AGAGACAGGATCAGCAGGAGGCTTTCGCATGAGTATTCAACATTTCCGTGTCGCCCTTATTCCCTTTTTT
GCGGCATTTTGCCTTCCTGTTTTTGCTCACCCAGAAACGCTGGTGAAAGTAAAAGATGCTGAAGATCAGT
TGGGTGCGCGAGTGGGTTACATCGAACTGGATCTCAACAGCGGTAAGATCCTTGAGAGTTTTCGCCCCGA
AGAACGCTTTCCAATGATGAGCACTTTTAAAGTTCTGCTATGTGGCGCGGTATTATCCCGTATTGACGCC
GGGCAAGAGCAACTCGGTCGCCGCATACACTATTCTCAGAATGACTTGGTTGAGTATTCACCAGTCACAG
AAAAGCATCTTACGGATGGCATGACAGTAAGAGAATTATGCAGTGCTGCCATAACCATGAGTGATAACAC
TGCGGCCAACTTACTTCTGACAACGATTGGAGGACCGAAGGAGCTAACCGCTTTTTTGCACAACATGGGG
GATCATGTAACTCGCCTTGATCGTTGGGAACCGGAGCTGAATGAAGCCATACCAAACGACGAGCGTGACA
CCACGATGCCTGTAGCAATGGCAACAACCTTGCGTAAACTATTAACTGGCGAACTACTTACTCTAGCTTC
CCGGCAACAGTTGATAGACTGGATGGAGGCGGATAAAGTTGCAGGACCACTTCTGCGCTCGGCCCTTCCG
GCTGGCTGGTTTATTGCTGATAAATCTGGAGCCGGTGAGCGTGGGTCTCGCGGTATCATTGCAGCACTGG
GGCCAGATGGTAAGCCCTCCCGTATCGTAGTTATCTACACGACGGGGAGTCAGGCAACTATGGATGAACG
AAATAGACAGATCGCTGAGATAGGTGCCTCACTGATTAAGCATTGGTAACCGATTCTAGGTGCATTGGCG
CAGAAAAAAATGCCTGATGCGACGCTGCGCGTCTTATACTCCCACATATGCCAGATTCAGCAACGGATAC
GGCTTCCCCAACTTGCCCACTTCCATACGTGTCCTCCTTACCAGAAATTTATCCTTAAGATCGTTTAAAC
TCGACTCTGGCTCTATCGAATCTCCGTCGTTTCGAGCTTACGCGAACAGCCGTGGCGCTCATTTGCTCGT
CGGGCATCGAATCTCGTCAGCTATCGTCAGCTTACCTTTTTGGCAGCGATCGCGGCTCCCGACATCTTGG
ACCATTAGCTCCACAGGTATCTTCTTCCCTCTAGTGGTCATAACAGCAGCTTCAGCTACCTCTCAATTCA
AAAAACCCCTCAAGACCCGTTTAGAGGCCCCAAGGGGTTATGCTATCAATCGTTGCGTTACACACACAAA
AAACCAACACACATCCATCTTCGATGGATAGCGATTTTATTATCTAACTGCTGATCGAGTGTAGCCAGAT
CTAGTAATCAATTACGGGGTCATTAGTTCATAGCCCATATATGGAGTTCCGCGTTACATAACTTACGGTA
AATGGCCCGCCTGGCTGACCGCCCAACGACCCCCGCCCATTGACGTCAATAATGACGTATGTTCCCATAG
TAACGCCAATAGGGACTTTCCATTGACGTCAATGGGTGGAGTATTTACGGTAAACTGCCCACTTGGCAGT
ACATCAAGTGTATCATATGCCAAGTACGCCCCCTATTGACGTCAATGACGGTAAATGGCCCGCCTGGCAT
TATGCCCAGTACATGACCTTATGGGACTTTCCTACTTGGCAGTACATCTACGTATTAGTCATCGCTATTA
CCATGCTGATGCGGTTTTGGCAGTACATCAATGGGCGTGGATAGCGGTTTGACTCACGGGGATTTCCAAG
TCTCCACCCCATTGACGTCAATGGGAGTTTGTTTTGGCACCAAAATCAACGGGACTTTCCAAAATGTCGT
AACAACTCCGCCCCATTGACGCAAATGGGCGGTAGGCGTGTACGGTGGGAGGTCTATATAAGCAGAGCTG
GTTTAGTGAACCGTCAGATCAGATCTTTGTCGATCCTACCATCCACTCGACACACCCGCCAGCGGCCGC
Features (pLannotate 1.2.2; 19 found; start..end, strand, type, name):
      8..1807    +  CDS            rep (fragment): R1AB_SARS - Experimental evidence at protein level: Swiss-Prot protein existence level 1. [2'-O-methyltransferase]: Methyltransferase that mediates mRNA cap 2'-O-ribose methylation to the 5'-cap structure of viral mRNAs. N7-methyl guanosine cap is a prerequisite for binding of nsp16. Therefore plays an essential role in viral mRNAs cap methylation which is essential to evade immune system. From Severe acute respiratory syndrome coronavirus (SARS-CoV).
   1939..2060    -  polyA_signal   SV40 poly(A) signal: SV40 polyadenylation signal
   2083..2152    -  CDS            large T antigen (fragment): large T antigen from SV40 (simian virus 40)
   2175..2221    +  terminator     T7 terminator: transcription terminator for bacteriophage T7 RNA polymerase
   2251..2387    +  terminator     rrnG terminator: transcription terminator from the E. coli ribosomal RNA rrnG operon (Albrechtsen et al., 1991)
   2432..2503    +  misc_feature   3' β-globin insulator: insulator downstream of the human β-globin locus (Farrell et al., 2002)
   2729..3317    -  rep_origin     ori: high-copy-number ColE1/pMB1/pBR322/pUC origin of replication
   3489..3553    -  CDS            bla(M) (fragment): β-lactamase lacking the signal sequence; bla(M); allows cytosolic expression of β-lactamase
   3817..5026    +  promoter       UbC promoter: human ubiquitin C promoter
   5036..6057    +  CDS            HygR (fragment): hygromycin B phosphotransferase confers resistance to hygromycin
   6085..6133    +  polyA_signal   poly(A) signal: synthetic polyadenylation signal
   6399..7259    +  CDS            AmpR: β-lactamase; bla; confers resistance to ampicillin, carbenicillin, and related antibiotics
   7272..7408    +  terminator     rrnG terminator: transcription terminator from the E. coli ribosomal RNA rrnG operon (Albrechtsen et al., 1991)
   7553..7624    +  misc_feature   5' β-globin insulator: insulator upstream of the human β-globin locus (Farrell et al., 2002)
   7629..7675    -  terminator     T7 terminator: transcription terminator for bacteriophage T7 RNA polymerase
   7693..7741    -  polyA_signal   poly(A) signal: synthetic polyadenylation signal
   7822..8125    +  enhancer       CMV enhancer: human cytomegalovirus immediate early enhancer
   8198..8215    -  promoter       CMV promoter (fragment): human cytomegalovirus (CMV) immediate early promoter
   8278..8329    +  promoter       CMVd2 promoter: truncated human cytomegalovirus (CMV) immediate early promoter that yields moderately reduced expression relative to the full-length promoter
