[The description below was written by a language model from this plasmid's Addgene catalogue record and pLannotate feature annotations shown in this document.]
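Description:
pGBW-m4133889 is a mammalian expression plasmid built on the pTwist_CMV_Hygro_6 backbone to produce the SARS-CoV-2 helicase, nsp13, one of the mature products of the viral ORF1ab replicase polyprotein. It is maintained in E. coli through a high-copy ColE1/pUC-type origin and an AmpR β-lactamase gene. For selection in mammalian cells it carries a separate cassette in which the human ubiquitin C promoter drives hygromycin B phosphotransferase, ended by a synthetic polyadenylation signal.

The wild-type helicase coding sequence, about 1.8 kb, lies downstream of CMV immediate-early enhancer and promoter elements. The automated annotation matches this region to the replicase polyprotein of SARS-CoV, with a generic functional note about the 2'-O-methyltransferase. That label reflects homology to the polyprotein entry as a whole rather than the identity of the insert, which the catalogue gives as nsp13. The catalogue also states that the backbone supplies a C-terminal TEV-cleavable S-tag. This tag is not separately annotated in the feature table, though an unannotated gap follows the coding region. An SV40 poly(A) signal is annotated after that gap, but on the opposite strand to the coding sequence. The backbone additionally contains β-globin insulator elements, along with bacterial rrnG and T7 terminators and an upstream synthetic poly(A) signal, parts generally used to limit read-through and interference between neighbouring cassettes.

The design supports transient expression or hygromycin-selected expression of tagged nsp13 in mammalian cells. The S-tag could serve for detection or affinity capture and the TEV site for its removal, although the record states no purpose beyond mammalian expression of the helicase.
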