Addgene plasmid #152728: pGBW-m4133889
Purpose: Mammalian expression plasmid for SARS-CoV-2 helicase
Depositing lab: Ginkgo Bioworks & Benjie Chen. Depositing organization: Ginkgo Bioworks.
Backbone
  Vector backbone: pTwist_CMV_Hygro_6
  Backbone size w/o insert (bp): 6525
  Vector type: Mammalian Expression
  Selectable markers: Hygromycin
Growth in bacteria
  Bacterial resistance: Ampicillin, 100 μg/mL
  Growth temperature: 37°C
  Growth strain: DH5alpha
  Copy number: High Copy
Gene/Insert
  Gene/Insert name: SARS-CoV-2 helicase (alt name: nsp13)
  Species: Severe acute respiratory syndrome coronavirus 2
  Insert size (bp): 1796
  Mutation: wt
  Entrez Gene: ORF1ab (a.k.a. GU280_gp01)
  Promoter: CMV
  Tag / fusion protein: Cleavable TEV;S-tag (C terminal on backbone)
  Cloning method: Unknown
Resource information
  A portion of this plasmid was derived from a plasmid made by: GinkgoBioworks
Depositor comments: NCBI reference sequence: YP_009725308.1
How to cite: pGBW-m4133889 was a gift from Ginkgo Bioworks & Benjie Chen (Addgene plasmid # 152728 ; http://n2t.net/addgene:152728 ; RRID:Addgene_152728)
